>Addgene plasmid #221616 | AAV-hSyn-ZipV-mScarlet-KV2.1 | addgene full sequence | sequence record 442077 | Addgene NGS Result
AGGAACCCCTAGTGATGGAGTTGGCCACTCCCTCTCTGCGCGCTCGCTCGCTCACTGAGGCCGGGCGACC
AAAGGTCGCCCGACGCCCGGGCTTTGCCCGGGCGGCCTCAGTGAGCGAGCGAGCGCGCAGCTGCATTAAT
GAATCGGCCAACGCGCGGGGAGAGGCGGTTTGCGTATTGGGCGCTCTATTAAAGAACGTGGACTCCAACG
TCAAAGG
[49 nt withheld, positions 218-266]
T
[42 nt withheld, positions 268-309]
NRR
[46 nt withheld, positions 313-358]
G
[100 nt withheld, positions 360-459]
YTAATGCGCCGCTACAGGGCGCGTCCCATTCGCCATTCAGGCTGCGCAACTGTTGGGAAGGGCGATCGGT
GCGGGCCTCTTSSSTATTNSGSCRSYCTTCCGCTTCCTCGCTCACTGACTCGCTGCGCTCGGTCGTTCGG
CTGCGGCGAGCGGTATCAGCTCACTCAAAGGCGGTAATACGGTTATCCACAGAATCAGGGGATAACGCAG
GAAAGAACATGTGAGCAAAAGGCCAGCAAAAGGCCAGGAACCGTAAAAAGGCCGCGTTGCTGGCGTTTTT
CCATAGGCTCCGCCCCCCTGACGAGCATCACAAAAATCGACGCTCAAGTCAGAGGTGGCGAAACCCGACA
GGACTATAAAGATACCAGGCGTTTCCCCCTGGAAGCTCCCTCGTGCGCTCTCCTGTTCCGACCCTGCCGC
TTACCGGATACCTGTCCGCCTTTCTCCCTTCGGGAAGCGTGGCGCTTTCTCATAGCTCACGCTGTAGGTA
TCTCAGTTCGGTGTAGGTCGTTCGCTCCAAGCTGGGCTGTGTGCACGAACCCCCCGTTCAGCCCGACCGC
TGCGCCTTATCCGGTAACTATCGTCTTGAGTCCAACCCGGTAAGACACGACTTATCGCCACTGGCAGCAG
CCACTGGTAACAGGATTAGCAGAGCGAGGTATGTAGGCGGTGCTACAGAGTTCTTGAAGTGGTGGCCTAA
CTACGGCTACACTAGAAGAACAGTATTTGGTATCTGCGCTCTGCTGAAGCCAGTTACCTTCGGAAAAAGA
GTTGGTAGCTCTTGATCCGGCAAACAAACCACCGCTGGTAGCGGTGGTTTTTTTGTTTGCAAGCAGCAGA
TTACGCGCAGAAAAAAAGGATCTCAAGAAGATCCTTTGATCTTTTCTACGGGGTCTGACGCTCAGTGGAA
CGAAAACTCACGTTAAGGGATTTTGGTCATGAGATTATCAAAAAGGATCTTCACCTAGATCCTTTTAAAT
TAAAAATGAAGTTTTAAATCAATCTAAAGTATATATGAGTAAACTTGGTCTGACAGTTACCAATGCTTAA
TCAGTGAGGCACCTATCTCAGCGATCTGTCTATTTCGTTCATCCATAGTTGCCTGACTCCCCGTCGTGTA
GATAACTACGATACGGGAGGGCTTACCATCTGGCCCCAGTGCTGCAATGATACCGCGAGACCCACGCTCA
CCGGCTCCAGATTTATCAGCAATAAACCAGCCAGCCGGAAGGGCCGAGCGCAGAAGTGGTCCTGCAACTT
TATCCGCCTCCATCCAGTCTATTAATTGTTGCCGGGAAGCTAGAGTAAGTAGTTCGCCAGTTAATAGTTT
GCGCAACGTTGTTGCCATTGCTACAGGCATCGTGGTGTCACGCTCGTCGTTTGGTATGGCTTCATTCAGC
TCCGGTTCCCAACGATCAAGGCGAGTTACATGATCCCCCATGTTGTGCAAAAAAGCGGTTAGCTCCTTCG
GTCCTCCGATCGTTGTCAGAAGTAAGTTGGCCGCAGTGTTATCACTCATGGTTATGGCAGCACTGCATAA
TTCTCTTACTGTCATGCCATCCGTAAGATGCTTTTCTGTGACTGGTGAGTACTCAACCAAGTCATTCTGA
GAATAGTGTATGCGGCGACCGAGTTGCTCTTGCCCGGCGTCAATACGGGATAATACCGCGCCACATAGCA
GAACTTTAAAAGTGCTCATCATTGGAAAACGTTCTTCGGGGCGAAAACTCTCAAGGATCTTACCGCTGTT
GAGATCCAGTTCGATGTAACCCACTCGTGCACCCAACTGATCTTCAGCATCTTTTACTTTCACCAGCGTT
TCTGGGTGAGCAAAAACAGGAAGGCAAAATGCCGCAAAAAAGGGAATAAGGGCGACACGGAAATGTTGAA
TACTCATACTCTTCCTTTTTCAATATTATTGAAGCATTTATCAGGGTTATTGTCTCATGAGCGGATACAT
ATTTGAATGTATTTAGAAAAATAAACAAATAGGGGTTCCGCGCACATTTCCCCGAAAAGTGCCACCTAAA
TTGTAAGCGTTAATATTTTGTTAAAATTCGCGTTAAATTTTTGTTAAATCAGCTCATTTTTTAACCAATA
GGCCGAAATCGGCAAAATCCCTTATAAATCAAAAGAATAGACCGAGATAGGGT
[37 nt withheld, positions 2613-2649]
AAAGAACGTGGACTCCAACGTCAAAGG
[49 nt withheld, positions 2677-2725]
T
[91 nt withheld, positions 2727-2817]
G
[124 nt withheld, positions 2819-2942]
CCCATTCGCCATTCAGGCTGCGCAACTGTTGGGAAGGGCGATCGGTGCGGGCCTCTTCGCTATTACGCCA
GCTGCGCGCTCGCTCGCTCACTGAGGCCGCCCGGGCAAAGCCCGGGCGTCGGGCGACCTTTGGTCGCCCG
GCCTCAGTGAGCGAGCGAGCGCGCAGAGAGGGAGTGGCCAACTCCATCACTAGGGGTTCCTTGTAGTTAA
TGATTAACCCGCCATGCTACTTATCTACGTAGCCATGCTCTAGGAAGATCTCTGCAGAGGGCCCTGCGTA
TGAGTGCAAGTGGGTTTTAGGACCAGGATGAGGCGGGGNTGGGGGTGCCTACCTGACGACCGACCCCGAC
CCACTGGACAAGCACCCAACCCCCATTCCCCAAATTGCGCATCCCCTATCAGAGAGGGGGAGGGGAAACA
GGATGCGGCGAGGCGCGTGCGCACTGCCAGCTTCAGCACCGCGGACAGTGCCTTCGCCCCCGCCTGGCGG
CGCGCGCCACCGCCGCCTCAGCACTGAAGGCGCGCTGACGTCACTCGCCGGTCCCCCGCAAACTCCCCTT
CCCGGCCACCTTGGTCGCGTCCGCGCCGCCGCCGGCCCAGCCGGACCGCACCACGCGAGGCGCGAGATAG
GGGGGCACGGGCGCGACCATCTGCGCTGCGGCGCCGGCGACTCAGCGCTGCCTCAGTCTGCGGTGGGCAG
CGGAGGAGTCGTGTCGTGCCTGAGAGCGCAGTCGAATTCAAGCTTGGATCCATGGCCGCCCTCCATCAGG
CTCTGGAGGAGCTGGGACAGGGAGCCAGCAGGCACCTCCTGTACAGAGCCCCCGAGGAGATGGTGTATGG
CAAGTGGGTGGAGGCCAACCCTAGGTGCATCGAACTGCACGACCACTCCGACTACGTGTACGTGTTCCAG
CTGTGCTTCGCCGTGGTGTGCGCCTGCCAGGTGATCTTCATGTTCACCAGGGCCCCCAACGTGGGCTGGG
AAGCCATCTATCTGCCCCTGGCCGAGGTCGTGACCTACAGCATTGCCGCCAACGGAGAGGGCGTGCTGAG
GATGGCCGACGGCAGGTACTTCAATTTCGCCAAACTGGCCGGATGGGCCGTGTGCTGCCCCATTATGCTC
ATCCAGATCGGAGGCATGGCCCAGATCAAGTACAGGACCATCCCCCTGAACAACGTGGTGCTGGCCGCTA
GCCTGAATAGGACCATCTTCGGCATGGCCAGCGCCATCACAGCCTCCGACCCTGCTAGATGGGGCTTTTA
CTTCTGCGCCTGGATCTGTTACCTGACCGAGGTCGGCATCACCCTGACCATCATGGCCGTGGCCATCAGC
GACTTCAGCAAGATCAAGACAGAGCTCGGCCAGTGGGTGGTGGGCCGTATTCAAACCATGAGGATCATCT
TTCTGGTCGCCTGGACCAGCTTCCCCGTCGTGTGGGTGCTGGGCTACACCGGATTCTGCGTGATCCACGA
GGACTACATCGCCCTGCTGTATCTGTTCGCCGACCTGCTCTCCAAGAACACCTGGGGAGTGATGATGTGG
CATACCACCTGGGTGAAACTCAACGGCAAATGGGACAGGGAATTTGCCGCCGCCGGAGGACACGAGGCTC
TGAAGAAGGCCCTGGAGCAGGACGTGGAAATCGGCGCCGGCGAGAAGAACCAGAACCAGCTGACCGCCAG
GCAGGCGGCCGCAATGGTGAGCAAGGGCGAGGCAGTGATCAAGGAGTTCATGCGGTTCAAGGTGCACATG
GAGGGCTCCATGAACGGCCACGAGTTCGAGATCGAGGGCGAGGGCGAGGGCCGCCCCTACGAGGGCACCC
AGACCGCCAAGCTGAAGGTGACCAAGGGTGGCCCCCTGCCCTTCTCCTGGGACATCCTGTCCCCTCAGTT
CATGTACGGCTCCAGGGCCTTCACCAAGCACCCCGCCGACATCCCCGACTACTATAAGCAGTCCTTCCCC
GAGGGCTTCAAGTGGGAGCGCGTGATGAACTTCGAGGACGGCGGCGCCGTGACCGTGACCCAGGACACCT
CCCTGGAGGACGGCACCCTGATCTACAAGGTGAAGCTCCGCGGCACCAACTTCCCTCCTGACGGCCCCGT
AATGCAGAAGAAGACAATGGGCTGGGAAGCGTCCACCGAGCGGTTGTACCCCGAGGACGGCGTGCTGAAG
GGCGACATTAAGATGGCCCTGCGCCTGAAGGACGGCGGGCGCTACCTGGCGGACTTCAAGACCACCTACA
AGGCCAAGAAGCCCGTGCAGATGCCCGGCGCCTACAACGTGGACCGCAAGTTGGACATCACCTCCCACAA
CGAGGACTACACCGTGGTGGAACAGTACGAACGCTCCGAGGGCCGCCACTCCACCGGCGGCATGGACGAG
CTGTACAAGCAGTCCCAACCCATACTGAACACGAAGGAAATGGCTCCTCAAAGTAAACCGCCCGAAGAAC
TCGAAATGAGTTCAATGCCATCACCTGTGGCTCCGCTTCCCGCCCGCACGGAAGGTGTCATCGACATGCG
AAGCATGTCTAGTATTGACTCATTTATTAGCTGCGCCACCGATTTCCCTGAAGCTACTCGGTTCTAATCT
AGAATAATCAACCTCTGGATTACAAAATTTGTGAAAGATTGACTGGTATTCTTAACTATGTTGCTCCTTT
TACGCTATGTGGATACGCTGCTTTAATGCCTTTGTATCATGCTATTGCTTCCCGTATGGCTTTCATTTTC
TCCTCCTTGTATAAATCCTGGTTAGTTCTTGCCACGGCGGAACTCATCGCCGCCTGCCTTGCCCGCTGCT
GGACAGGGGCTCGGCTGTTGGGCACTGACAATTCCGTGGTGTTTATTTGTGAAATTTGTGATGCTATTGC
TTTATTTGTAACCATCACTAGTTAGGCTTTATTTGTGAAATTTGTGATGCTATTGCTTTATTTGTAACCA
TTATAAGCTGCAATAAACAAGTTAACAACAACAATTGCATTCATTTTATGTTTCAGGTTCAGGGGGAGAT
GTGGGAGGTTTTTTAAAATCGATAAGGATCTTCCTAGAGCATGGCTACGTAGATAAGTAGCATGGCGGGT
TAATCATTAACTACA
Features (pLannotate 1.2.2; 17 found; start..end, strand, type, name):
      1..134     +  repeat_region  AAV2 ITR: inverted terminal repeat of adeno-associated virus serotype 2 inverted
    128..184     -  CDS            lacI (fragment): lac repressor; lacI; The lac repressor binds to the lac operator to inhibit transcription in E. coli. This inhibition can be relieved by adding lactose or isopropyl-β-D-thiogalactopyranoside (IPTG).
    186..483     -  rep_origin     f1 ori (fragment) (sequence partly withheld): f1 bacteriophage origin of replication; arrow indicates direction of (+) strand synthesis
    488..547     -  CDS            lacZα (fragment): LacZα fragment of β-galactosidase; lacZ fragment
    737..1325    -  rep_origin     ori: high-copy-number ColE1/pMB1/pBR322/pUC origin of replication
   1496..2356    -  CDS            AmpR: β-lactamase; bla; confers resistance to ampicillin, carbenicillin, and related antibiotics
   2357..2461    -  promoter       AmpR promoter: bla
   2514..2942    -  rep_origin     f1 ori (sequence partly withheld): f1 bacteriophage origin of replication; arrow indicates direction of (+) strand synthesis
   2947..3016    -  CDS            lacZα (fragment): LacZα fragment of β-galactosidase; lacZ fragment
   3011..3143    -  repeat_region  AAV2 ITR (fragment): inverted terminal repeat of adeno-associated virus serotype 2 inverted
   3225..3673    +  promoter       hSyn promoter: human synapsin I promoter; confers neuron-specific expression (Kügler et al., 2003)
   4636..5331    +  CDS            mScarlet: mScarlet is a basic (constitutively fluorescent) red fluorescent protein published in 2016, derived from synthetic construct. It has moderate acid sensitivity.
   5332..5526    +  CDS            Kcnb1 (fragment): KCNB1_MOUSE - Experimental evidence at protein level: Swiss-Prot protein existence level 1. Voltage-gated potassium channel that mediates transmembrane potassium transport in excitable membranes, primarily in the brain, but also in the pancreas and cardiovascular system. Contributes to the regulation of the action potential (AP) repolarization, duration and frequency of repetitive AP firing in neurons, muscle cells and endocrine cells and plays a role in homeostatic attenuation of electrical excitability throughout the brain (PubMed:14684365, PubMed:19383458, PubMed:24494598). Plays also a rol
   5538..5695    +  misc_feature   WPRE (fragment): woodchuck hepatitis virus posttranscriptional regulatory element
   5701..5785    +  misc_feature   WPRE (fragment): woodchuck hepatitis virus posttranscriptional regulatory element
   5784..5827    -  polyA_signal   SV40 poly(A) signal (fragment): SV40 polyadenylation signal
   5838..5905    -  polyA_signal   SV40 poly(A) signal (fragment): SV40 polyadenylation signal
