[The description below was written by a language model from this plasmid's Addgene catalogue record and pLannotate feature annotations shown in this document.]
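Description:
AAV-hSyn-ZipV-mScarlet-KV2.1 is a recombinant AAV2 transfer plasmid of about 6.0 kb for neuron-specific expression of a soma-targeted, fluorescently tagged variant of the light-gated anion channelrhodopsin ZipACR. It is propagated in E. coli through a high-copy ColE1/pUC-type origin and selected with ampicillin via the AmpR (β-lactamase) cassette. The backbone also carries f1 origin sequences and small lacZα and lacI remnants, which appear to be cloning vestiges. Two AAV2 inverted terminal repeats flank the expression cassette and provide the cis elements needed to replicate and package it into AAV particles when helper functions are supplied in trans. The recombination-reducing growth strain listed in the record is consistent with the need to keep these repeats intact.

Between the ITRs, the human synapsin I promoter restricts expression to neurons. It drives a synthetic 1.8 kb insert, cloned between BamHI and XbaI sites, in which the ZipACR mutant is fused to the red fluorescent protein mScarlet. This is followed by a fragment of the Kv2.1 potassium channel (Kcnb1) that acts as a trafficking motif, concentrating the fusion at the soma and proximal membrane. The opsin itself is not annotated in the feature table, but it presumably occupies the unannotated stretch between the promoter and mScarlet. Downstream are WPRE fragments, which suggest a shortened version of this transcript-stabilising element, and SV40 polyadenylation signal fragments.

The record is inconsistent about the mutation: the purpose line says I151T, while the insert name, mutation field and "ZipV" in the plasmid name indicate I151V. The associated work concerns dual-colour optical activation and suppression of neurons, so the construct is suited to fast optogenetic silencing with reduced axonal opsin.
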