Addgene plasmid #221616: AAV-hSyn-ZipV-mScarlet-KV2.1
Purpose: A recombinant AAV2 plasmid encoding the ZipACR I151T mutant and soma targeting with KV2.1 motif.
Depositing lab: John Lin. Depositing organization: University of Tasmania. Publication: Dual-color optical activation and suppression of neurons with high temporal precision. Mermet-Joret N, Moreno A, Zbela A, Ellendersen BE, Krauth N, von Philipsborn A, Piriz J, Lin JY, Nabavi S. eLife 2023 12:RP90327 10.7554/eLife.90327.1.
Backbone
  Vector backbone: AAV
  Backbone size w/o insert (bp): 4183
  Vector type: AAV
Growth in bacteria
  Bacterial resistance: Ampicillin, 100 μg/mL
  Growth temperature: 37°C
  Growth strain: NEB Stable
  Copy number: Unknown
Gene/Insert
  Gene/Insert name: ZipACR (I151V)-mScarlet with soma targeting
  Species: Synthetic
  Insert size (bp): 1839
  Mutation: ZipACR (I151V) with soma targeting
  Promoter: Human Synapsin
  Cloning method: Restriction Enzyme; 5′ cloning site BamHI (not destroyed); 3′ cloning site XbaI (not destroyed)
Terms and licenses: Academic/Nonprofit Terms; Industry Terms: Not Available to Industry
Depositor comments: ZipACR (I151V)-mScarlet with soma targeting. Please visit https://doi.org/10.7554/eLife.90327.1 for preprint.
How to cite: AAV-hSyn-ZipV-mScarlet-KV2.1 was a gift from John Lin (Addgene plasmid # 221616 ; http://n2t.net/addgene:221616 ; RRID:Addgene_221616)
